>Addgene plasmid #123863 | MTK6_009 | addgene full sequence | sequence record 249814 | Addgene NGS Result
ACCTCTTACGTGCCCGATCAATCATGACCAAAATCCCTTAACGTGAGTTTTCGTTCCACTGAGCGTCAGA
CCCCGTAGAAAAGATCAAAGGATCTTCTTGAGATCCTTTTTTTCTGCGCGTAATCTGCTGCTTGCAAACA
AAAAAACCACCGCTACCAGCGGTGGTTTGTTTGCCGGATCAAGAGCTACCAACTCTTTTTCCGAAGGTAA
CTGGCTTCAGCAGAGCGCAGATACCAAATACTGTTCTTCTAGTGTAGCCGTAGTTAGGCCACCACTTCAA
GAACTCTGTAGCACCGCCTACATACCTCGCTCTGCTAATCCTGTTACCAGTGGCTGCTGCCAGTGGCGAT
AAGTCGTGTCTTACCGGGTTGGACTCAAGACGATAGTTACCGGATAAGGCGCAGCGGTCGGGCTGAACGG
GGGGTTCGTGCACACAGCCCAGCTTGGAGCGAACGACCTACACCGAACTGAGATACCTACAGCGTGAGCT
ATGAGAAAGCGCCACGCTTCCCGAAGGGAGAAAGGCGGACAGGTATCCGGTAAGCGGCAGGGTCGGAACA
GGAGAGCGCACGAGGGAGCTTCCAGGGGGAAACGCCTGGTATCTTTATAGTCCTGTCGGGTTTCGCCACC
TCTGACTTGAGCGTCGATTTTTGTGATGCTCGTCAGGGGGGCGGAGCCTATGGAAAAACGCCAGCAACGC
GGCCTTTTTACGGTTCCTGGCCTTTTGCTGGCCTTTTGCTCACATGTTCTTTCCTGCGTTATCCCCTGAT
TCTGTGGATAACCGTAGTCGGTCTCATACAGCGGTGGGCTCTATGGGGTACCTACGTAGGTACATAACTT
ACGGTAAATGGCCCGCCTGGCTGACCGCCCAACGACCCCCGCCCATTGACGTCAATAATGACGTATGTTC
CCATAGTAACGCCAATAGGGACTTTCCATTGACGTCAATGGGTGGAGTATTTACGGTAAACTGCCCACTT
GGCAGTACATCAAGTGTATCATATGCCAAGTACGCCCCCTATTGACGTCAATGACGGTAAATGGCCCGCC
TGGCATTATGCCCAGTACATGACCTTATGGGACTTTCCTACTTGGCAGTACATCTACGTATTAGTCATCG
CTATTACCATGGTGATGCGGTTTTGGCAGTACATCAATGGGCGTGGATAGCGGTTTGACTCACGGGGATT
TCCAAGTCTCCACCCCATTGACGTCAATGGGAGTTTGTTTTGGCACCAAAATCAACGGGACTTTCCAAAA
TGTCGTAACAACTCCGCCCCATTGACGCAAATGGGCGGTAGGCGTGTACGGTGGGAGGTCTATATAAGCA
GAGCTCGTTTAGTGAACCGTCAGATAGCCACCATGGGTAAAAAGCCTGAACTCACCGCGACGTCTGTCGA
GAAGTTTCTGATCGAAAAGTTCGACAGCGTGTCCGACCTGATGCAGCTCTCGGAGGGCGAAGAATCTCGT
GCTTTCAGCTTCGATGTAGGAGGGCGTGGATATGTCCTGCGGGTAAATAGCTGCGCCGATGGTTTCTACA
AAGATCGTTATGTTTATCGGCACTTTGCATCGGCCGCGCTCCCGATTCCGGAAGTGCTTGACATTGGGGA
ATTTAGCGAGAGCCTGACCTATTGCATCTCCCGCCGTGCACAGGGTGTCACGTTGCAAGACCTGCCTGAA
ACCGAACTGCCCGCTGTTCTGCAACCGGTCGCGGAGGCCATGGATGCGATCGCTGCGGCCGATCTTAGCC
AGACGAGCGGGTTCGGCCCATTCGGACCGCAAGGAATCGGTCAATACACTACATGGCGTGATTTCATATG
CGCGATTGCTGATCCCCATGTGTATCACTGGCAAACTGTGATGGACGACACCGTCAGTGCGTCCGTCGCG
CAGGCTCTCGATGAGCTGATGCTTTGGGCCGAGGACTGCCCCGAAGTCCGGCACCTCGTGCACGCGGATT
TCGGCTCCAACAATGTCCTGACGGACAATGGCCGCATAACAGCGGTCATTGACTGGAGCGAGGCGATGTT
CGGGGATTCCCAATACGAGGTCGCCAACATCTTCTTCTGGAGGCCGTGGTTGGCTTGTATGGAGCAGCAG
ACGCGCTACTTCGAGCGGAGGCATCCGGAGCTTGCAGGATCGCCGCGGCTCCGGGCGTATATGCTCCGCA
TTGGTCTTGACCAACTCTATCAGAGCTTGGTTGACGGCAATTTCGATGATGCAGCTTGGGCGCAGGGTCG
ATGCGACGCAATCGTCCGATCCGGAGCCGGGACTGTCGGGCGTACACAAATCGCCCGCAGAAGCGCGGCC
GTCTGGACCGATGGCTGTGTAGAAGTACTCGCCGATAGTGGAAACCGACGCCCCAGCACTCGTCCGAGGG
CAAAGGAATAACTCGAGCGACGCCTCGACTGTGCCTTCTAGTTGCCAGCCATCTGTTGTTTGCCCCTCCC
CCGTGCCTTCCTTGACCCTGGAAGGTGCCACTCCCACTGTCCTTTCCTAATAAAATGAGGAAATTGCATC
GCATTGTCTGAGTAGGTGTCATTCTATTCTGGGGGGTGGGGTGGGGCAGGACAGCAAGGGGGAGGATTGG
GAAGACAATAGCAGGCATGCTGGGGATGCGGTGGGCTCTATGAGTTGAGACCAGACCAATAAAAAACGCC
CGGCGGCAACCGAGCGTTCTGAACAAATCCAGATGGAGTTCTGAGGTCATTACTGGATCTATCAACAGGA
GTCCAAGCGAGCTCGATATCAAATTACGCCCCGCCCTGCCACTCATCGCAGTACTGTTGTAATTCATTAA
GCATTCTGCCGACATGGAAGCCATCACAAACGGCATGATGAACCTGAATCGCCAGCGGCATCAGCACCTT
GTCGCCTTGCGTATAATATTTGCCCATGGTGAAAACGGGGGCGAAGAAGTTGTCCATATTGGCCACGTTT
AAATCAAAACTGGTGAAACTCACCCAGGGATTGGCTGAAACGAAAAACATATTCTCAATAAACCCTTTAG
GGAAATAGGCCAGGTTTTCACCGTAACACGCCACATCTTGCGAATATATGTGTAGAAACTGCCGGAAATC
GTCGTGGTATTCACTCCAGAGCGATGAAAACGTTTCAGTTTGCTCATGGAAAACGGTGTAACAAGGGTGA
ACACTATCCCATATCACCAGCTCACCGTCTTTCATTGCCATACGAAATTCCGGATGAGCATTCATCAGGC
GGGCAAGAATGTGAATAAAGGCCGGATAAAACTTGTGCTTATTTTTCTTTACGGTCTTTAAAAAGGCCGT
AATATCCAGCTGAACGGTCTGGTTATAGGTACATTGAGCAACTGACTGAAATGCCTCAAAATGTTCTTTA
CGATGCCATTGGGATATATCAACGGTGGTATATCCAGTGATTTTTTTCTCCATTTTAGCTTCCTTAGCTC
CTGAAAATCTCGATAACTCAAAAAATACGCCCGGTAGTGATCTTATTTCATTATGGTGAAAGTTGGA
Features (pLannotate 1.2.2; 8 found; start..end, strand, type, name):
     98..686     +  rep_origin     ori: high-copy-number ColE1/pMB1/pBR322/pUC origin of replication
    831..1131    +  enhancer       CMV enhancer: human cytomegalovirus immediate early enhancer
   1132..1335    +  promoter       CMV promoter: human cytomegalovirus (CMV) immediate early promoter
   1369..2390    +  CDS            HygR (fragment): aminoglycoside phosphotransferase from E. coli; aph(4)-Ia; confers resistance to hygromycin
   2409..2616    +  polyA_signal   bGH poly(A) signal: bovine growth hormone polyadenylation signal
   2649..2683    -  terminator     lambda t0 terminator: minimal transcription terminator from phage lambda (Scholtissek and Grosse, 1987)
   2757..3413    -  CDS            cat: CAT_ECOLX - Experimental evidence at protein level: Swiss-Prot protein existence level 1. This enzyme is an effector of chloramphenicol resistance in bacteria. From Escherichia coli. This protein is used as a marker in many commonly used cloning vectors, such as pACYC184.
   3414..14      -  promoter       cat promoter (across the origin): promoter of the E. coli cat gene encoding chloramphenicol acetyltransferase
