[The description below was written by a language model from this plasmid's Addgene catalogue record and pLannotate feature annotations shown in this document.]
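Description:
MTK6_009 is a small (about 3.5 kb) part plasmid from the Mammalian Toolkit (MTK), a modular hierarchical cloning system for building genetic circuits in mammalian cells. It is built on the MTK0_027 part-entry backbone and is maintained in E. coli through a high-copy ColE1/pUC-type origin of replication. Bacterial selection relies on a chloramphenicol acetyltransferase (cat) gene driven by its native promoter, with a phage lambda t0 terminator downstream. Although catalogued as a mammalian expression vector, it serves mainly as a storage and donor plasmid for a single reusable part rather than as a finished expression construct.

The payload, named CMV-Hygro-bgPA, is a complete synthetic mammalian selection cassette. The human cytomegalovirus immediate-early enhancer and promoter drive the hygromycin phosphotransferase gene (aph(4)-Ia), followed by a polyadenylation signal that the feature annotation identifies as the bovine growth hormone poly(A). The automated annotation labels the HygR coding sequence as a fragment; this may only mean that it differs slightly in length from the reference entry, and the record gives no indication that the marker is non-functional.

In MTK nomenclature this is a type 6 part. That position is reserved for components of the destination backbone, such as resistance cassettes, nuclear markers or integrase recognition sites. The cassette is intended to be assembled with other typed parts into destination vectors, so that mammalian cells carrying the final construct can be selected with hygromycin. The flanking cloning sites are not specified in the record, and no assembly sites appear in the feature table.
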