Addgene plasmid #123863: MTK6_009
Purpose: Encodes pCMV-Hygromycin resistance cassette as a type 6 part to be used in the MTK system
Depositing lab: Hana El-Samad. Depositing organization: University of California, San Francisco (UCSF). Publication: A Toolkit for Rapid Modular Construction of Biological Circuits in Mammalian Cells. Fonseca JP, Bonny AR, Kumar GR, Ng AH, Town J, Wu QC, Aslankoohi E, Chen SY, Dods G, Harrigan P, Osimiri LC, Kistler AL, El-Samad H. ACS Synth Biol. 2019 Nov 15;8(11):2593-2606. doi: 10.1021/acssynbio.9b00322. Epub 2019 Nov 5. PubMed 31686495.
Backbone
  Vector backbone: MTK0_027
  Vector type: Mammalian Expression
Growth in bacteria
  Bacterial resistance: Chloramphenicol, 25 μg/mL
  Growth temperature: 37°C
  Growth strain: DH5alpha
  Copy number: Unknown
Gene/Insert
  Gene/Insert name: CMV-Hygro-bgPA
  Species: Synthetic
  Cloning method: Restriction Enzyme; 5′ cloning site unknown (unknown if destroyed); 3′ cloning site unknown (unknown if destroyed)
Terms and licenses: Academic/Nonprofit Terms; Industry Terms: Not Available to Industry
Depositor comments: Type 6 parts can be components of the destination backbone such as resistance cassette, nuclear marker, integrase recognition sites in the MTK Please visit https://www.biorxiv.org/content/10.1101/506188v2 for BioRxiv preprint
How to cite: MTK6_009 was a gift from Hana El-Samad (Addgene plasmid # 123863 ; http://n2t.net/addgene:123863 ; RRID:Addgene_123863)
